Addgene plasmid #16334: GSK-3beta S9A (Human)/pCS2+
Depositing lab: Peter Klein.
Backbone
  Vector backbone: pCS2+
  Backbone size w/o insert (bp): 4095
  Vector type: Vertebrate expression
Growth in bacteria
  Bacterial resistance: Ampicillin, 100 μg/mL
  Growth temperature: 37°C
  Growth strain: DH5alpha
  Copy number: High Copy
Gene/Insert
  Gene/Insert name: glycogen synthase kinase-3 beta (alt names: GSK3b; GSK-3beta; S9A, NPt)
  Species: H. sapiens (human)
  Insert size (bp): 1200
  Mutation: GSK-3 beta with serine-9 to alanine point mutation
  Entrez Gene: GSK3B
  Tag / fusion protein: Myc (C terminal on insert)
  Cloning method: Restriction Enzyme; 5′ cloning site EcoRI (not destroyed); 3′ cloning site NcoI (not destroyed)
  Sequencing primers: 5′ SP6; 3′ T3
Terms and licenses: Academic/Nonprofit Terms; Industry Terms: Not Available to Industry
Depositor comments: GSK-3beta with ser9->ala mutation blocks N terminal phosphorylation. For sense transcripts, cut with NotI and transcribe with SP6.
How to cite: GSK-3beta S9A (Human)/pCS2+ was a gift from Peter Klein (Addgene plasmid # 16334 ; http://n2t.net/addgene:16334 ; RRID:Addgene_16334)
