[The description below was written by a language model from this plasmid's Addgene catalogue record.]
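Description:
GSK-3beta S9A (Human)/pCS2+ is a vertebrate expression plasmid built on the pCS2+ backbone (about 4.1 kb without insert) that carries a roughly 1.2 kb human glycogen synthase kinase-3 beta (GSK3B) coding sequence. It is maintained in E. coli as a high-copy plasmid under ampicillin selection. The insert was placed between EcoRI and NcoI sites, both of which remain intact, and it carries a C-terminal Myc epitope tag that allows the expressed protein to be detected or immunoprecipitated with anti-Myc antibodies. No feature table accompanies the record, so the promoter and polyadenylation elements are not explicitly listed. pCS2+ vectors generally drive expression in vertebrate cells from a CMV-derived promoter with an SV40 polyadenylation signal. The listed SP6 and T3 sequencing primers indicate that these phage promoter sites flank the insert.

The kinase bears a serine-9 to alanine point mutation. According to the depositor, this substitution blocks N-terminal phosphorylation. Serine-9 phosphorylation is the well-known inhibitory modification through which upstream kinases such as Akt suppress GSK-3beta activity, so the S9A form is commonly used as a variant that cannot be switched off by this route. The depositor also notes that sense transcripts can be produced by linearising with NotI and transcribing with SP6. The plasmid can therefore serve as a template for synthetic mRNA as well as for direct transfection. pCS2+ constructs are often used this way for microinjection into Xenopus or zebrafish embryos, although the record does not state a specific application.
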