>Addgene plasmid #16334 | GSK-3beta S9A (Human)/pCS2+ | addgene partial sequence | sequence record 22799 | SP6 5'-ATTTAGGTGACACTATAG-3'
ATCGATTCGAATTCCGGAGGAAGGAAGGAAAAGGTGGTTTGCGGAGAGAGTGATCATGTCAGGGCGGCCC
AGAACCACCGCGTTTGCGGAGAGCTGCAAGCCGGTGCAGCAGCCTTCAGCTTTTGGCAGCATGAAAGTTA
GCAGAGACAAGGACGGCAGCAAGGTGACAACAGTGGTGGCAACTCCTGGGCAGGGTCCAGACAGGCCACA
AGAAGTCAGCTATACAGACACTAAAGTGATTGGAAATGGATCATTTGGTGTGGTATATCAAGCCAAACTT
TGTGATTCAGGAGAACTGGTCGCCATCAAGAAAGTATTGCAGGACAAGAGATTTAAGAATCGAGAGCTCC
AGATCATGAGAAAGCTAGATCACTGTAACATAGTCCGATTGCGTTATTTCTTCTACTCCAGTGGTGAGAA
GAAAGATGAGGTCTATCTTAATCTGGTGCTGGACTATGTTCCGGAAACAGTATACAGAGTTGCCAGACAC
TATAGTCGAGCCAAACAGACGCTCCCTGTGATTTATGTCAAGTTGTATATGTATCAGCTGTTCCGAAGTT
TAGCCTATATCCATTCCTTTGGAATCTGCCATCGGGATATTAAACCGCAGAACCTCTTGTTGGATCCTGA
TACTGCTGTATTAAAACTCTGTGACTTTGGAAGTGCAAAGCAGCTGGTCCGAGGAGAACCCAATGTTTCG
TATATCTGTTCTCGGTACTATAGGGCACCAGAGTTGATCTTTGGAGCCACTGATTATACC
